>Addgene plasmid #122469 | pFRT/TO/SCAF4-FLAG | addgene full sequence | sequence record 237983 | Addgene NGS Result
GACATTGATTATTGACTAGTTATTAATAGTAATCAATTACGGGGTCATTAGTTCATAGCCCATATATGGA
GTTCCGCGTTACATAACTTACGGTAAATGGCCCGCCTGGCTGACCGCCCAACGACCCCCGCCCATTGACG
TCAATAATGACGTATGTTCCCATAGTAACGCCAATAGGGACTTTCCATTGACGTCAATGGGTGGAGTATT
TACGGTAAACTGCCCACTTGGCAGTACATCAAGTGTATCATATGCCAAGTACGCCCCCTATTGACGTCAA
TGACGGTAAATGGCCCGCCTGGCATTATGCCCAGTACATGACCTTATGGGACTTTCCTACTTGGCAGTAC
ATCTACGTATTAGTCATCGCTATTACCATGGTGATGCGGTTTTGGCAGTACATCAATGGGCGTGGATAGC
GGTTTGACTCACGGGGATTTCCAAGTCTCCACCCCATTGACGTCAATGGGAGTTTGTTTTGGCACCAAAA
TCAACGGGACTTTCCAAAATGTCGTAACAACTCCGCCCCATTGACGCAAATGGGCGGTAGGCGTGTACGG
TGGGAGGTCTATATAAGCAGAGCTCTCCCTATCAGTGATAGAGATCTCCCTATCAGTGATAGAGATCGTC
GACGAGCTCGTTTAGTGAACCGTCAGATCGCCTGGAGACGCCATCCACGCTGTTTTGACCTCCATAGAAG
ACACCGGGACCGATCCAGCCTCCGGACTCTAGCGTTTAAACTTAAGCTTGGTACCGAGCTCGGATCCACT
AGTCCAGTGTGGTGGAATTCTGCAGATCGGGATCCATGGACGCCGTCAACGCCTTCAACCAGGAGCTCTT
TTCGCTTATGGATATGAAACCTCCCATCTCTAGAGCCAAGATGATTCTCATCACTAAAGCTGCTATTAAA
GCTATTAAGCTTTATAAGCATGTAGTTCAAATAGTAGAAAAGTTCATCAAAAAGTGTAAACCAGAATACA
AGGTTCCGGGATTATATGTAATTGACTCAATTGTGCGACAGTCTCGTCATCAGTTTGGAACTGATAAAGA
TGTTTTTGGGCCAAGATTCTCTAAAAACATAACTGCCACATTCCAATATTTATATCTTTGTCCATCTGAA
GATAAGAGTAAAATAGTTCGTGTGCTGAACCTTTGGCAAAAAAATGGAGTGTTCAAAATTGAAATTATTC
AACCTCTTTTGGACATGGCAGCGGGAACCAGTAATGCAGCCCCAGTAGCAGAAAATGTTACCAATAATGA
AGGCTCACCTCCACCTCCAGTAAAAGTTTCTTCTGAACCTCCCACACAAGCCACTCCAAACTCCGTCCCA
GCTGTACCACAGTTGCCCAGCTCTGATGCTTTTGCTGCTGTGGCTCAGCTGTTTCAGACAACTCAAGGCC
AACAGCTTCAGCAGATCCTTCAGACTTTTCAACAGCCTCCAAAACCACAGTCTCCTGCCCTTGACAATGC
TGTGATGGCTCAGGTTCAGGCTATCACAGCTCAGTTAAAGACAACTCCTACACAACCATCTGAACAAAAA
GCTGCTTTCCCCCCACCTGAACAGAAAACTGCATTTGACAAGAAGTTGCTTGATAGATTTGACTATGATG
ATGAGCCAGAAGCTGTGGAAGAATCAAAGAAAGAGGATACCACTGCCGTCACCACGACAGCACCTGCTGC
CGCAGTACCCCCTGCACCCACCGCCACCGTGCCTGCTGCTGCTGCACCCGCTGCTGCCTCTCCTCCTCCT
CCACAGGCACCATTTGGCTTTCCTGGAGATGGCATGCAGCAGCCAGCATACACACAGCATCAAAATATGG
ATCAGTTTCAGCCACGAATGATGGGAATACAACAGGATCCAATGCACCATCAGGTTCCACTTCCTCCTAA
TGGACAAATGCCAGGATTTGGACTTCTTCCTACACCTCCATTTCCTCCCATGGCTCAGCCTGTGATTCCT
CCAACTCCACCAGTGCAGCAGCCTTTCCAAGCTTCTTTTCAGGCACAAAATGAACCACTTACACAGAAGC
CGCATCAGCAGGAAATGGAAGTAGAACAACCTTGTATTCAAGAGGTTAAGCGACATATGTCTGATAACAG
AAAGTCAAGATCTAGGTCAGCATCCAGGTCACCAAAAAGGAGGCGATCTAGATCTGGTTCTAGATCTCGA
AGGTCTCGGCATCGACGTTCTCGATCTCGGTCCAGGGATAGACGCCGACATTCTCCCCGATCTCGATCTC
AAGAAAGACGGGATCGAGAAAAAGAGAGAGAACGTCGACAAAAAGGCCTCCCTCAAGTGAAACCGGAAAC
TGCAAGTGTTTGCAGTACTACCCTCTGGGTGGGGCAGCTGGACAAAAGAACTACTCAGCAGGATGTTGCC
AGTCTCTTGGAAGAGTTTGGTCCAATTGAATCAATTAATATGATTCCTCCCAGGGGTTGTGCCTATATTG
TTATGGTTCATAGGCAAGATGCCTATCGTGCCCTGCAGAAACTGAGCCGAGGAAACTATAAAGTGAACCA
GAAATCCATAAAGATTGCCTGGGCCTTAAACAAAGGAATAAAGGCAGATTATAAGCAGTATTGGGATGTA
GAACTTGGTGTTACTTATATTCCATGGGACAAAGTCAAGCCTGAGGAACTGGAGAGTTTTTGTGAAGGAG
GAATGTTGGACAGTGACACACTTAACCCAGATTGGAAAGGAATTCCTAAGAAGCCTGAAAATGAAGTTGC
TCAAAATGGAGGTGCTGAAACCTCACACACAGAACCAGTATCACCCATACCTAAACCATTACCTGTGCCT
GTCCCTCCTATTCCTGTTCCTGCACCTATAACAGTGCCACCTCCACAGGTCCCACCACATCAACCGGGTC
CACCTGTAGTTGGTGCTCTCCAGCCGCCTGCTTTCACGCCTCCTCTGGGAATACCGCCTCCAGGCTTTGG
TCCTGGTGTTCCTCCTCCCCCTCCTCCTCCACCATTTTTGCGCCCAGGATTCAACCCAATGCATTTACCA
CCAGGTTTTCTGCCTCCTGGACCCCCACCTCCTATAACTCCACCAGTATCCATTCCTCCTCCTCACACTC
CACCAATAAGCATCCCAAACTCTACTATCGCTGGTATAAATGAAGACACTACAAAAGACTTATCTATTGG
AAATCCCATTCCAACAGTGGTGTCTGGGGCTAGAGGAAACGCCGAGTCTGGTGACAGCGTGAAAATGTAT
GGCTCTGCCGTGCCACCTGCTGCACCCACGAATCTGCCCACCCCTCCTGTAACCCAGCCTGTTTCACTTC
TTGGCACTCAAGGAGTTGCCCCTGGTCCTGTAATTGGACTTCAGGCACCATCTACTGGTCTTCTTGGCGC
CCGGCCCGGTCTCATCCCACTCCAGCGCCCTCCAGGAATGCCCCCACCTCACTTACAGCGGTTCCCTTTG
ATGCCGCCCCGTCCCATGCCACCGCACATGATGCACAGAGGCCCACCGCCAGGACCAGGGGGCTTTGCGA
TGCCTCCACCTCATGGAATGAAAGGTCCCTTCCCACCGCATGGCCCCTTTGTTAGGCCTGGTGGAATGCC
AGGGCTCGGGGGCCCAGGGCCAGGCCCAGGGGGTCCTGAAGACAGAGACGGAAGGCAACAGCCGCCGCAG
CAGCCACAGCAGCAGCCACAGCCGCAGGCGCCCCAGCAACCACAGCAGCAGCAGCAGCAGCAGCCACCAC
CATCACAACAGCCTCCACCAACACAGCAGCAGCCACAGCAGTTTAGAAATGATAACAGGCAGCAGTTCAA
TTCAGGTAGAGACCAAGAAAGGTTTGGAAGAAGATCTTTTGGAAATAGGGTGGAAAATGACCGGGAACGG
TATGGGAACCGTAATGATGATAGAGATAATAGTAACCGTGACAGGAGAGAGTGGGGAAGGAGGAGCCCTG
ACCGGGACAGGCACAGAGACTTGGAAGAGAGAAATAGACGCTCTAGTGGGCATCGAGACAGAGAGAGAGA
TTCTAGAGATAGAGAGTCTCGTAGAGAGAAGGAAGAAGCCCGAGGAAAGGAAAAGCCTGAGGTGACAGAC
AGGGCAGGTGGTAACAAAACCGTTGAACCTCCCATTAGCCAAGTGGGAAATGTAGACACTGCTTCAGAAC
TTGAGAAGGGGGTGTCTGAGGCTGCAGTCCTAAAGCCTTCTGAAGAGTTACCTGCTGAGGCTACCTCATC
CGTTGAACCCGAAAAGGATTCTGGCTCAGCAGCAGAGGCTCCTCGTGACTACAAAGACGATGACGACAAG
TAAGCGGCCGCTCGAGTCTAGAGGGCCCGTTTAAACCCGCTGATCAGCCTCGACTGTGCCTTCTAGTTGC
CAGCCATCTGTTGTTTGCCCCTCCCCCGTGCCTTCCTTGACCCTGGAAGGTGCCACTCCCACTGTCCTTT
CCTAATAAAATGAGGAAATTGCATCGCATTGTCTGAGTAGGTGTCATTCTATTCTGGGGGGTGGGGTGGG
GCAGGACAGCAAGGGGGAGGATTGGGAAGACAATAGCAGGCATGCTGGGGATGCGGTGGGCTCTATGGCT
TCTGAGGCGGAAAGAACCAGCTGGGGCTCTAGGGGGTATCCCC
[124 nt withheld, positions 4594-4717]
C
[91 nt withheld, positions 4719-4809]
AGGGTGATGGTTCACGTACCTAGAAGTTCCTATTCCGAAGTTCCTATTCTCTAGAAAGTATAGGAACTTC
CTTGGCCAAAAAGCCTGAACTCACCGCGACGTCTGTCGAGAAGTTTCTGATCGAAAAGTTCGACAGCGTC
TCCGACCTGATGCAGCTCTCGGAGGGCGAAGAATCTCGTGCTTTCAGCTTCGATGTAGGAGGGCGTGGAT
ATGTCCTGCGGGTAAATAGCTGCGCCGATGGTTTCTACAAAGATCGTTATGTTTATCGGCACTTTGCATC
GGCCGCGCTCCCGATTCCGGAAGTGCTTGACATTGGGGAATTCAGCGAGAGCCTGACCTATTGCATCTCC
CGCCGTGCACAGGGTGTCACGTTGCAAGACCTGCCTGAAACCGAACTGCCCGCTGTTCTGCAGCCGGTCG
CGGAGGCCATGGATGCGATCGCTGCGGCCGATCTTAGCCAGACGAGCGGGTTCGGCCCATTCGGACCGCA
AGGAATCGGTCAATACACTACATGGCGTGATTTCATATGCGCGATTGCTGATCCCCATGTGTATCACTGG
CAAACTGTGATGGACGACACCGTCAGTGCGTCCGTCGCGCAGGCTCTCGATGAGCTGATGCTTTGGGCCG
AGGACTGCCCCGAAGTCCGGCACCTCGTGCACGCGGATTTCGGCTCCAACAATGTCCTGACGGACAATGG
CCGCATAACAGCGGTCATTGACTGGAGCGAGGCGATGTTCGGGGATTCCCAATACGAGGTCGCCAACATC
TTCTTCTGGAGGCCGTGGTTGGCTTGTATGGAGCAGCAGACGCGCTACTTCGAGCGGAGGCATCCGGAGC
TTGCAGGATCGCCGCGGCTCCGGGCGTATATGCTCCGCATTGGTCTTGACCAACTCTATCAGAGCTTGGT
TGACGGCAATTTCGATGATGCAGCTTGGGCGCAGGGTCGATGCGACGCAATCGTCCGATCCGGAGCCGGG
ACTGTCGGGCGTACACAAATCGCCCGCAGAAGCGCGGCCGTCTGGACCGATGGCTGTGTAGAAGTACTCG
CCGATAGTGGAAACCGACGCCCCAGCACTCGTCCGAGGGCAAAGGAATAGCACGTACTACGAGATTTCGA
TTCCACCGCCGCCTTCTATGAAAGGTTGGGCTTCGGAATCGTTTTCCGGGACGCCGGCTGGATGATCCTC
CAGCGCGGGGATCTCATGCTGGAGTTCTTCGCCCACCCCAACTTGTTTATTGCAGCTTATAATGGTTACA
AATAAAGCAATAGCATCACAAATTTCACAAATAAAGCATTTTTTTCACTGCATTCTAGTTGTGGTTTGTC
CAAACTCATCAATGTATCTTATCATGTCTGTATACCGTCGACCTCTAGCTAGAGCTTGGCGTAATCATGG
TCATAGCTGTTTCCTGTGTGAAATTGTTATCCGCTCACAATTCCACACAACATACGAGCCGGAAGCATAA
AGTGTAAAGCCTGGGGTGCCTAATGAGTGAGCTAACTCACATTAATTGCGTTGCGCTCACTGCCCGCTTT
CCAGTCGGGAAACCTGTCGTGCCAGCTGCATTAATGAATCGGCCAACGCGCGGGGAGAGGCGGTTTGCGT
ATTGGGCGCTCTTCCGCTTCCTCGCTCACTGACTCGCTGCGCTCGGTCGTTCGGCTGCGGCGAGCGGTAT
CAGCTCACTCAAAGGCGGTAATACGGTTATCCACAGAATCAGGGGATAACGCAGGAAAGAACATGTGAGC
AAAAGGCCAGCAAAAGGCCAGGAACCGTAAAAAGGCCGCGTTGCTGGCGTTTTTCCATAGGCTCCGCCCC
CCTGACGAGCATCACAAAAATCGACGCTCAAGTCAGAGGTGGCGAAACCCGACAGGACTATAAAGATACC
AGGCGTTTCCCCCTGGAAGCTCCCTCGTGCGCTCTCCTGTTCCGACCCTGCCGCTTACCGGATACCTGTC
CGCCTTTCTCCCTTCGGGAAGCGTGGCGCTTTCTCATAGCTCACGCTGTAGGTATCTCAGTTCGGTGTAG
GTCGTTCGCTCCAAGCTGGGCTGTGTGCACGAACCCCCCGTTCAGCCCGACCGCTGCGCCTTATCCGGTA
ACTATCGTCTTGAGTCCAACCCGGTAAGACACGACTTATCGCCACTGGCAGCAGCCACTGGTAACAGGAT
TAGCAGAGCGAGGTATGTAGGCGGTGCTACAGAGTTCTTGAAGTGGTGGCCTAACTACGGCTACACTAGA
AGAACAGTATTTGGTATCTGCGCTCTGCTGAAGCCAGTTACCTTCGGAAAAAGAGTTGGTAGCTCTTGAT
CCGGCAAACAAACCACCGCTGGTAGCGGTGGTTTTTTTGTTTGCAAGCAGCAGATTACGCGCAGAAAAAA
AGGATCTCAAGAAGATCCTTTGATCTTTTCTACGGGGTCTGACGCTCAGTGGAACGAAAACTCACGTTAA
GGGATTTTGGTCATGAGATTATCAAAAAGGATCTTCACCTAGATCCTTTTAAATTAAAAATGAAGTTTTA
AATCAATCTAAAGTATATATGAGTAAACTTGGTCTGACAGTTACCAATGCTTAATCAGTGAGGCACCTAT
CTCAGCGATCTGTCTATTTCGTTCATCCATAGTTGCCTGACTCCCCGTCGTGTAGATAACTACGATACGG
GAGGGCTTACCATCTGGCCCCAGTGCTGCAATGATACCGCGAGACCCACGCTCACCGGCTCCAGATTTAT
CAGCAATAAACCAGCCAGCCGGAAGGGCCGAGCGCAGAAGTGGTCCTGCAACTTTATCCGCCTCCATCCA
GTCTATTAATTGTTGCCGGGAAGCTAGAGTAAGTAGTTCGCCAGTTAATAGTTTGCGCAACGTTGTTGCC
ATTGCTACAGGCATCGTGGTGTCACGCTCGTCGTTTGGTATGGCTTCATTCAGCTCCGGTTCCCAACGAT
CAAGGCGAGTTACATGATCCCCCATGTTGTGCAAAAAAGCGGTTAGCTCCTTCGGTCCTCCGATCGTTGT
CAGAAGTAAGTTGGCCGCAGTGTTATCACTCATGGTTATGGCAGCACTGCATAATTCTCTTACTGTCATG
CCATCCGTAAGATGCTTTTCTGTGACTGGTGAGTACTCAACCAAGTCATTCTGAGAATAGTGTATGCGGC
GACCGAGTTGCTCTTGCCCGGCGTCAATACGGGATAATACCGCGCCACATAGCAGAACTTTAAAAGTGCT
CATCATTGGAAAACGTTCTTCGGGGCGAAAACTCTCAAGGATCTTACCGCTGTTGAGATCCAGTTCGATG
TAACCCACTCGTGCACCCAACTGATCTTCAGCATCTTTTACTTTCACCAGCGTTTCTGGGTGAGCAAAAA
CAGGAAGGCAAAATGCCGCAAAAAAGGGAATAAGGGCGACACGGAAATGTTGAATACTCATACTCTTCCT
TTTTCAATATTATTGAAGCATTTATCAGGGTTATTGTCTCATGAGCGGATACATATTTGAATGTATTTAG
AAAAATAAACAAATAGGGGTTCCGCGCACATTTCCCCGAAAAGTGCCACCTGACGTCGACGGATCGGGAG
ATCTCCCGATCCCCTATGGTGCACTCTCAGTACAATCTGCTCTGATGCCGCATAGTTAAGCCAGTATCTG
CTCCCTGCTTGTGTGTTGGAGGTCGCTGAGTAGTGCGCGAGCAAAATTTAAGCTACAACAAGGCAAGGCT
TGACCGACAATTGCATGAAGAATCTGCTTAGGGTTAGGCGTTTTGCGCTGCTTCGCGATGTACGGGCCAG
ATATACGCGTT
Features (pLannotate 1.2.2; 21 found; start..end, strand, type, name):
      1..380     +  enhancer       CMV enhancer: human cytomegalovirus immediate early enhancer
    381..584     +  promoter       CMV promoter: human cytomegalovirus (CMV) immediate early promoter
    586..605     +  promoter       PLtetO-1 promoter (fragment): modified phage lambda PL promoter with tet operator sites (Lutz and Bujard, 1997)
    607..626     +  promoter       PLtetO-1 promoter (fragment): modified phage lambda PL promoter with tet operator sites (Lutz and Bujard, 1997)
    634..667     +  promoter       TRE3GV promoter (fragment): 3rd-generation Tet-responsive promoter that can be activated by binding of Tet-On® 3G, optimized for retroviral and lentiviral vectors
    806..4246    +  CDS            SCAF4: SCAF4_HUMAN - Also known as KIAA1172 From Homo sapiens (Human).
   4324..4548    +  polyA_signal   bGH poly(A) signal: bovine growth hormone polyadenylation signal
   4552..4573    +  promoter       SV40 promoter (fragment): SV40 enhancer and early promoter
   4594..4827    +  rep_origin     f1 ori (fragment) (sequence partly withheld): f1 bacteriophage origin of replication; arrow indicates direction of (+) strand synthesis
   4832..4879    +  protein_bind   FRT: FLP-mediated recombination occurs in the 8-bp core sequence TCTAGAAA (Turan and Bode, 2011). FLP recombinase from the Saccharomyces cerevisiae 2μ plasmid
   4887..5909    +  CDS            HygR: aminoglycoside phosphotransferase from E. coli; aph(4)-Ia; confers resistance to hygromycin
   5919..6044    +  CDS            ble (fragment): BLE_KLEPN - Experimental evidence at protein level: Swiss-Prot protein existence level 1. Binding protein with a strong affinity to the bleomycin family of antibiotics. Binds to CL990; an antimitotic-antibiotic compound. From Klebsiella pneumoniae.
   6039..6160    +  polyA_signal   SV40 poly(A) signal: SV40 polyadenylation signal
   6233..6249    -  protein_bind   lac operator: The lac repressor binds to the lac operator to inhibit transcription in E. coli. This inhibition can be relieved by adding lactose or isopropyl-β-D-thiogalactopyranoside (IPTG). lac repressor encoded by lacI
   6257..6287    -  promoter       lac promoter: promoter for the E. coli lac operon
   6302..6323    -  protein_bind   CAP binding site: CAP binding activates transcription in the presence of cAMP. E. coli catabolite activator protein
   6336..6428    -  CDS            lacI (fragment): lac repressor; lacI; The lac repressor binds to the lac operator to inhibit transcription in E. coli. This inhibition can be relieved by adding lactose or isopropyl-β-D-thiogalactopyranoside (IPTG).
   6611..7199    -  rep_origin     ori: high-copy-number ColE1/pMB1/pBR322/pUC origin of replication
   7370..8230    -  CDS            AmpR: β-lactamase; bla; confers resistance to ampicillin, carbenicillin, and related antibiotics
   8231..8335    -  promoter       AmpR promoter: bla
   8394..8446    -  misc_feature   bom (fragment): basis of mobility region from pBR322
