[The description below was written by a language model from this plasmid's Addgene catalogue record and pLannotate feature annotations shown in this document.]
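Description:
pFRT/TO/SCAF4-FLAG is an 8.6 kb mammalian expression plasmid built on the pFRT/TO backbone for doxycycline-inducible expression of human SCAF4 (also known as SFRS15 or SRA4) carrying a C-terminal FLAG tag. It is propagated in E. coli through a high-copy ColE1/pUC-type origin and an ampicillin resistance gene. Hygromycin is the selectable marker in mammalian cells.

The SCAF4 coding sequence, cloned by restriction enzymes between KpnI and NotI sites, sits downstream of the CMV enhancer and immediate early promoter and is followed by the bovine growth hormone polyadenylation signal. Between the promoter and the insert, the annotation picks up short tet operator-containing fragments. This fits the "TO" design, in which Tet repressor bound at the operators silences CMV-driven transcription until tetracycline or doxycycline releases it. The repressor is not encoded on the plasmid and must be supplied by the host cell line. The FLAG tag is recorded in the catalogue fields but is not annotated separately in the feature table.

Downstream of the expression cassette lies an FRT site directly in front of a hygromycin resistance coding sequence with an SV40 polyadenylation signal. No complete promoter is annotated ahead of this gene. In vectors of this type, FLP-mediated recombination into a genomic FRT site places the gene behind a resident promoter, so hygromycin resistance reports correct single-copy integration. The construct is therefore suited to generating isogenic stable lines with inducible SCAF4-FLAG for immunoprecipitation, detection or complementation experiments. It comes from work characterising SCAF4 and SCAF8 as mRNA anti-terminator proteins. The remaining small annotations (f1 ori, ble, lac and bom fragments) are backbone remnants.
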