Addgene plasmid #122469: pFRT/TO/SCAF4-FLAG
Purpose: Dox-inducible FLAG (C-terminal tag) SCAF4 expression
Depositing lab: Jesper Svejstrup. Depositing organization: Francis Crick Institute. Publication: SCAF4 and SCAF8, mRNA Anti-Terminator Proteins. Gregersen LH, Mitter R, Ugalde AP, Nojima T, Proudfoot NJ, Agami R, Stewart A, Svejstrup JQ. Cell. 2019 May 10. pii: S0092-8674(19)30457-X. doi: 10.1016/j.cell.2019.04.038. PubMed 31104839.
Backbone
  Vector backbone: pFRT/TO
  Backbone size w/o insert (bp): 5081
  Total vector size (bp): 8600
  Vector type: Mammalian Expression
  Selectable markers: Hygromycin
Growth in bacteria
  Bacterial resistance: Ampicillin, 100 μg/mL
  Growth temperature: 37°C
  Growth strain: DH5alpha
  Copy number: High Copy
Gene/Insert
  Gene/Insert name: SCAF4
  Species: H. sapiens (human)
  Insert size (bp): 3423
  GenBank ID: NM_020706.2
  Entrez Gene: SCAF4 (a.k.a. SFRS15, SRA4)
  Promoter: CMV
  Tag / fusion protein: FLAG (C terminal on insert)
  Cloning method: Restriction Enzyme; 5′ cloning site KnpI (not destroyed); 3′ cloning site NotI (not destroyed)
  Sequencing primers: 5′ CMV forward; 3′ BGH Reverse
Terms and licenses: Academic/Nonprofit Terms; Industry Terms: Not Available to Industry
How to cite: pFRT/TO/SCAF4-FLAG was a gift from Jesper Svejstrup (Addgene plasmid # 122469 ; http://n2t.net/addgene:122469 ; RRID:Addgene_122469)
